>Addgene plasmid #119709 | FB012 | addgene full sequence | sequence record 237149 | Addgene NGS Result
ATTTCAGATAAAAAAAATCCTTAGCTTTCGCTAAGGATGATTTCTGGAATTCGCGGCCGCTTCTAGAGCG
ATGAGTGGTCTCGAATGAACTGATATTGAAGGAGCATTTTTTGGGCTTGGCTGGAGCTAGTGGAGGTCAA
CAATGAATGCCTATTTTGGTTTAGTCGTCCAGGCGGTGAGCACAAAATTTGTGTCGTTTGACAAGATGGT
TCATTTAGGCAACTGGTCAGATCAGCCCCACTTGTAGCAGTAGCGGCGGCGCTCGAAGTGTGACTCTTAT
TAGCAGACAGGAACGAGGACATTATTATCATCTGCTGCTTGGTGCACGATAACTTGGTGCGTTTGTCAAG
CAAGGTAAGTGGACGACCCGGTCATACCTTCTTAAGTTCGCCCTTCCTCCCTTTATTTCAGATTCAATCT
GACTTACCTATTCTACCCAAGCATCCAAAATGAAAAAGCCTGAACTCACCGCGACGTCTGTCGAGAAGTT
TCTGATCGAAAAGTTCGACAGCGTGTCCGACCTGATGCAGCTCTCGGAGGGCGAAGAATCTCGTGCTTTC
AGCTTCGATGTAGGAGGGCGTGGATATGTCCTGCGGGTAAATAGCTGCGCCGATGGTTTCTACAAAGATC
GTTATGTTTATCGGCACTTTGCATCGGCCGCGCTCCCGATTCCGGAAGTGCTTGACATTGGGGAATTCAG
CGAGAGCCTGACCTATTGCATCTCCCGCCGTGCACAGGGTGTCACGTTGCAAGACCTGCCTGAAACCGAA
CTGCCCGCTGTTCTGCAGCCGGTCGCGGAGGCCATGGATGCGATCGCTGCGGCCGATCTTAGCCAGACGA
GCGGGTTCGGCCCATTCGGACCGCAAGGAATCGGTCAATACACTACATGGCGTGATTTCATATGCGCGAT
TGCTGATCCCCATGTGTATCACTGGCAAACTGTGATGGACGACACCGTCAGTGCGTCCGTCGCGCAGGCT
CTCGATGAGCTGATGCTTTGGGCCGAGGACTGCCCCGAAGTCCGGCACCTCGTGCACGCGGATTTCGGCT
CCAACAATGTCCTGACGGACAATGGCCGCATAACAGCGGTCATTGACTGGAGCGAGGCAATGTTCGGGGA
TTCCCAATACGAGGTCGCCAACATCTTCTTCTGGAGGCCGTGGTTGGCTTGTATGGAGCAGCAGACGCGC
TACTTCGAGCGGAGGCATCCGGAGCTTGCAGGATCGCCACGACTCCGGGCGTATATGCTCCGCATTGGTC
TTGACCAACTCTATCAGAGCTTGGTTGACGGCAATTTCGATGATGCAGCTTGGGCGCAGGGTCGATGCGA
CGCAATCGTCCGATCCGGAGCCGGGACTGTCGGGCGTACACAAATCGCCCGCAGAAGCGCGGCCGTCTGG
ACCGATGGCTGTGTAGAAGTACTCGCCGATAGTGGAAACCGACGCCCCAGCACTCGTCCGAGGGCAAAGG
AATGAGCTTCATCATTCCACCATCATTCCACTCAACATTCAGGCTCCTCTGCGCACGTAAAGTGCCAAAG
GCAATACCCTGCTCGGTGGAATGCCGCCGGGCTTGTCGATTTTACGCACATATGCGCATTCTTGACTTGA
AGCGGAGGAGTTCTTCGTTGCGGGTTACAGTGTTTTAATAAAAGAATGGTCAAATCAAACTGCTAGATAT
ACCTGTCAGACACTCTAGTTGTTGACCCCTATACTCTTAATACATCAGACAGTACATGCATGTTGCATGA
TGAGCTTTGAGACCACTCATCGCGACTAGTAGCGGCCGCTGCAGTCCGGCAAAAAAGGGCAAGGTGTCAC
CACCCTGCCCTTTTTCTTTAAAACCGAAAAGATTACTTCGCGTTATGCAGGCTTCCTCGCTCACTGACTC
GCTGCGCTCGGTCGTTCGGCTGCGGCGAGCGGTATCAGCTCACTCAAAGGCGGTAATACGGTTATCCACA
GAATCAGGGGATAACGCAGGAAAGAACATGTGAGCAAAAGGCCAGCAAAAGGCCAGGAACCGTAAAAAGG
CCGCGTTGCTGGCGTTTTTCCACAGGCTCCGCCCCCCTGACGAGCATCACAAAAATCGACGCTCAAGTCA
GAGGTGGCGAAACCCGACAGGACTATAAAGATACCAGGCGTTTCCCCCTGGAAGCTCCCTCGTGCGCTCT
CCTGTTCCGACCCTGCCGCTTACCGGATACCTGTCCGCCTTTCTCCCTTCGGGAAGCGTGGCGCTTTCTC
ATAGCTCACGCTGTAGGTATCTCAGTTCGGTGTAGGTCGTTCGCTCCAAGCTGGGCTGTGTGCACGAACC
CCCCGTTCAGCCCGACCGCTGCGCCTTATCCGGTAACTATCGTCTTGAGTCCAACCCGGTAAGACACGAC
TTATCGCCACTGGCAGCAGCCACTGGTAACAGGATTAGCAGAGCGAGGTATGTAGGCGGTGCTACAGAGT
TCTTGAAGTGGTGGCCTAACTACGGCTACACTAGAAGAACAGTATTTGGTATCTGCGCTCTGCTGAAGCC
AGTTACCTTCGGAAAAAGAGTTGGTAGCTCTTGATCCGGCAAACAAACCACCGCTGGTAGCGGTGGTTTT
TTTGTTTGCAAGCAGCAGATTACGCGCAGAAAAAAAGGATCTCAAGAAGATCCTTTGATCTTTTCTACGG
GGTCTGACGCTCAGTGGAACGAAAACTCACGTTAAGGGATTTTGGTCATGAGATTATCAAAAAGGATCTT
CACCTAGATCCTTTTAAATTAAAAATGAAGTTTTAAATCAATCTAAAGTATATATGAGTAAACTTGGTCT
GACAGCTCGAGGCTTGGATTCTCACCAATAAAAAACGCCCGGCGGCAACCGAGCGTTCTGAACAAATCCA
GATGGAGTTCTGAGGTCATTACTGGATCTATCAACAGGAGTCCAAGCGAGCTCGATATCAAATTACGCCC
CGCCCTGCCACTCGTCGCAGTACTGTTGTAATTCATTAAGCATTCTGCCGACATGGAAGCCATCACAAAC
GGCATGATGAACCTGAATCGCCAGCGGCATCAGCACCTTGTCGCCTTGCGTATAATATTTGCCCATGGTG
AAAACGGGGGCGAAGAAGTTGTCCATATTGGCCACGTTTAAATCAAAACTGGTGAAACTCACCCAGGGAT
TGGCTGATACGAAAAACATATTCTCAATAAACCCTTTAGGGAAATAGGCCAGGTTTTCACCGTAACACGC
CACATCTTGCGAATATATGTGTAGAAACTGCCGGAAATCGTCGTGGTATTCACTCCAGAGTGATGAAAAC
GTTTCAGTTTGCTCATGGAAAACGGTGTAACAAGGGTGAACACTATCCCATATCACCAGCTCACCGTCTT
TCATTGCCATACGAAATTCCGGATGAGCATTCATCAGGCGGGCAAGAATGTGAATAAAGGCCGGATAAAA
CTTGTGCTTATTTTTCTTTACGGTCTTTAAAAAGGCCGTAATATCCAGCTGAACGGTCTGGTTATAGGTA
CATTGAGCAACTGACTGAAATGCCTCAAAATGTTCTTTACGATGCCATTGGGATATATCAACGGTGGTAT
ATCCAGTGATTTTTTTCTCCATTTTAGCTTCCTTAGCTCCTGAAAATCTCGATAACTCAAAAAATACGCC
CGGTAGTGATCTTATTTCATTATGGTGAAAGTTGGAACCTCTTACGTGCCCGATCAACTCGAGTGCCACC
TGACGTCTAAGAAACCATTATTATCATGACATTAACCTATAAAAATAGGCGTATCACGAGGCAGA
Features (pLannotate 1.2.2; 10 found; start..end, strand, type, name):
      1..44      -  terminator     bacterial terminator: putative bacterial transcription terminator
     47..68      +  misc_feature   BioBrick prefix: BioBrick prefix for parts that do not start with "ATG"
     91..444     +  promoter       trpC promoter: promoter for Aspergillus nidulans trpC
    450..1472    +  CDS            hph: KHYB_ECOLX - Experimental evidence at protein level: Swiss-Prot protein existence level 1. The aminoglycoside phosphotransferases achieve inactivation of their antibiotic substrates by phosphorylation. Only phosphorylates hygromycin and closely related compounds such as demethyl analogs and destomycin. From Escherichia coli.
   1775..1794    +  misc_feature   BioBrick suffix: universal suffix for all parts
   1795..1852    +  terminator     his operon terminator: This putative transcriptin terminator from the E. coli his operon has a 2-bp deletion introduced during synthesis. Its efficiency has not been determined.
   2047..2635    -  rep_origin     ori: high-copy-number ColE1/pMB1/pBR322/pUC origin of replication
   2818..2912    -  terminator     lambda t0 terminator: transcription terminator from phage lambda
   2936..3592    -  CDS            cat: CAT_ECOLX - Experimental evidence at protein level: Swiss-Prot protein existence level 1. This enzyme is an effector of chloramphenicol resistance in bacteria. From Escherichia coli. This protein is used as a marker in many commonly used cloning vectors, such as pACYC184.
   3593..3690    -  promoter       cat promoter: promoter of the E. coli cat gene encoding chloramphenicol acetyltransferase
