[The description below was written by a language model from this plasmid's Addgene catalogue record and pLannotate feature annotations shown in this document.]
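Description:
FB012 is a part-domestication plasmid from the FungalBraid toolkit, a GoldenBraid-derived modular cloning system adapted to fungal synthetic biology. It is built on the pUPD2 entry vector, a small high-copy plasmid that replicates in E. coli from a ColE1/pUC-type origin and is selected with chloramphenicol through a cat gene driven by its own promoter and closed by the lambda t0 terminator. The cloning region is flanked by BioBrick prefix and suffix sequences and insulated by bacterial transcription terminators, including a his operon terminator. The total size is recorded as 3,775 bp.

The insert is a complete fungal transcriptional unit, PtrpC:hph:Ttub, conferring hygromycin resistance. The Aspergillus nidulans trpC promoter drives the E. coli hph coding sequence, which encodes a hygromycin phosphotransferase that inactivates the antibiotic by phosphorylation. The stretch between the end of hph and the BioBrick suffix is not annotated in the feature table, but it presumably corresponds to the tub terminator named in the catalogue entry. The species of origin of that terminator is not stated. The unit was cloned through BsmBI sites that were destroyed in the process, and it carries AATG and GCTT four-nucleotide barcodes. In GoldenBraid grammar, such overhangs define the position a part occupies when released by a type IIS enzyme and assembled into a destination vector.

According to the record, this marker cassette is intended as a building block for gene knockout constructs that use dual selection, assembled under the FungalBraid scheme into vectors for Agrobacterium tumefaciens-mediated transformation of fungi. FB012 itself is only a storage and donor plasmid, with no T-DNA borders or fungal replication elements annotated.
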