Addgene plasmid #119709: FB012
Purpose: Complete TU for hygromicin resistance in fungi, domesticated into pUPD2 with AATG/GCTT barcodes. Used for gene KO with dual selection, according to FungalBraid modular DNA assembly for ATMT
Depositing lab: Jose Marcos. Depositing organization: Agencia Estatal Consejo Superior de Investigaciones Científicas, M.P. Publication: FungalBraid: A GoldenBraid-based modular cloning platform for the assembly and exchange of DNA elements tailored to fungal synthetic biology. Hernanz-Koers M, Gandia M, Garrigues S, Manzanares P, Yenush L, Orzaez D, Marcos JF. Fungal Genet Biol. 2018 Jul;116:51-61. doi: 10.1016/j.fgb.2018.04.010. Epub 2018 Apr 20. PubMed 29680684.
Backbone
  Vector backbone: pUPD2 (Addgene #68161)
  Backbone manufacturer: Diego Orzaez
  Backbone size w/o insert (bp): 2690
  Total vector size (bp): 3775
  Vector type: Synthetic Biology ; Domestication of DNA parts for GoldenBraid asembly
  Selectable markers: Hygromycin
Growth in bacteria
  Bacterial resistance: Chloramphenicol, 25 μg/mL
  Growth temperature: 37°C
  Growth strain: DH5alpha
  Copy number: High Copy
Gene/Insert
  Gene/Insert name: PtrpC:hph:Ttub (alt name: Hygromicin resistance)
  Insert size (bp): 1666
  Cloning method: Restriction Enzyme; 5′ cloning site BsmB1 (destroyed during cloning); 3′ cloning site BsmB1 (destroyed during cloning)
  Sequencing primers: 5′ GCTTTCGCTAAGGATGATTTCTGG; 3′ CAGGGTGGTGACACCTTGCC
Terms and licenses: Academic/Nonprofit Terms; Industry Terms: Not Available to Industry
How to cite: FB012 was a gift from Jose Marcos (Addgene plasmid # 119709 ; http://n2t.net/addgene:119709 ; RRID:Addgene_119709)
